Addgene plasmid #226584: pCMV_N7-BE4-puro
Purpose: Express N7-BE4 base editor in mammalian cells
Depositing lab: Gang Wang. Depositing organization: Guangzhou University. Publication: Evolved cytidine and adenine base editors with high precision and minimized off-target activity by a continuous directed evolution system in mammalian cells. Zhao N, Zhou J, Tao T, Wang Q, Tang J, Li D, Gou S, Guan Z, Olajide JS, Lin J, Wang S, Li X, Zhou J, Gao Z, Wang G. Nat Commun. 2024 Sep 17;15(1):8140. doi: 10.1038/s41467-024-52483-3. PubMed 39289397.
Backbone
  Vector backbone: pCMV
  Vector type: Mammalian Expression, CRISPR
  Selectable markers: Puromycin
Growth in bacteria
  Bacterial resistance: Ampicillin, 100 μg/mL
  Growth temperature: 37°C
  Growth strain: DH5alpha
  Copy number: Unknown
Gene/Insert
  Gene/Insert name: N7-BE4
Terms and licenses: Academic/Nonprofit Terms; Industry Terms: Not Available to Industry
How to cite: pCMV_N7-BE4-puro was a gift from Gang Wang (Addgene plasmid # 226584 ; http://n2t.net/addgene:226584 ; RRID:Addgene_226584)
