[The description below was written by a language model from this plasmid's Addgene catalogue record and pLannotate feature annotations shown in this document.]
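Description:
pCMV_N7-BE4-puro is a 9.6 kb mammalian expression plasmid on a pCMV backbone that delivers the N7-BE4 cytosine base editor, a variant associated with work on evolving base editors for higher precision and lower off-target activity. In E. coli it is maintained through a high-copy ColE1/pUC-type origin and selected with ampicillin via the β-lactamase gene and its native promoter. Short remnants of lac regulatory elements, lacI, a pBluescript polylinker and the pBR322 bom region are backbone leftovers with no evident functional role.

The payload is a single long transcription unit driven by the human CMV immediate-early enhancer and promoter, with a T7 promoter just downstream that could support in vitro transcription. The annotated open reading frame follows the BE4 architecture: a rat APOBEC1-derived cytidine deaminase at the N-terminus, then a short segment that the annotation software matched to ABE7.10 and that most likely represents a shared linker rather than any adenine deaminase domain, then Streptococcus pyogenes Cas9. The table does not state whether this Cas9 is a nickase. One copy of the phage PBS2 uracil glycosylase inhibitor (UGI) is annotated after Cas9, and an unannotated gap between the two may hold further sequence. UGI blocks excision of the uracil produced by deamination, favouring C-to-T outcomes. A puromycin N-acetyltransferase coding sequence follows UGI upstream of the bGH polyadenylation signal without a promoter of its own, suggesting co-expression with the editor, though the linking element is not annotated. The specific mutations that define N7 are not given in the record.

No guide RNA cassette is annotated, so a guide would need to be supplied separately. The plasmid is typically used for transfection with puromycin enrichment of editor-expressing cells.
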