Features (pLannotate 1.2.2; 19 found; start..end, strand, type, name):
    132..335     +  promoter       CMV promoter: human cytomegalovirus (CMV) immediate early promoter
    377..395     +  promoter       T7 promoter: promoter for bacteriophage T7 RNA polymerase
    466..1149    +  CDS            Apobec1: ABEC1_RAT - Experimental evidence at protein level: Swiss-Prot protein existence level 1. Catalytic component of the apolipoprotein B mRNA editing enzyme complex which is responsible for the postranscriptional editing of a CAA codon for Gln to a UAA codon for stop in the APOB mRNA. May also play a role in the epigenetic regulation of gene expression by participating in DNA demethylation. From Rattus norvegicus (Rat).
   1150..1197    +  CDS            ABE(7.10) (fragment): adenine base editor comprising wild-type E. coli TadA fused to the evolved TadA*(7.10) mutant (Gaudelli et al., 2017)
   1198..5294    +  CDS            Cas9 (fragment): Cas9 (Csn1) endonuclease from the Streptococcus pyogenes Type II CRISPR/Cas system generates RNA-guided double strand breaks in DNA
   5608..5856    +  CDS            UGI: UNGI_BPPB2 - Experimental evidence at protein level: Swiss-Prot protein existence level 1. This protein binds specifically and reversibly to the host uracil-DNA glycosylase, preventing removal of uracil residues from PBS2 DNA by the host uracil-excision repair system. From Bacillus phage PBS2 (Bacteriophage PBS2).
   5992..6591    +  CDS            PuroR (fragment): puromycin N-acetyltransferase; pac from Streptomyces; confers resistance to puromycin
   6643..6867    +  polyA_signal   bGH poly(A) signal: bovine growth hormone polyadenylation signal
   6871..6892    +  promoter       SV40 promoter (fragment): SV40 enhancer and early promoter
   6897..6913    +  misc_feature   MCS (fragment): pBluescript multiple cloning site
   6962..6978    -  protein_bind   lac operator: The lac repressor binds to the lac operator to inhibit transcription in E. coli. This inhibition can be relieved by adding lactose or isopropyl-β-D-thiogalactopyranoside (IPTG). lac repressor encoded by lacI
   6986..7016    -  promoter       lac promoter: promoter for the E. coli lac operon
   7031..7052    -  protein_bind   CAP binding site: CAP binding activates transcription in the presence of cAMP. E. coli catabolite activator protein
   7065..7157    -  CDS            lacI (fragment): lac repressor; lacI; The lac repressor binds to the lac operator to inhibit transcription in E. coli. This inhibition can be relieved by adding lactose or isopropyl-β-D-thiogalactopyranoside (IPTG).
   7340..7928    -  rep_origin     ori: high-copy-number ColE1/pMB1/pBR322/pUC origin of replication
   8099..8959    -  CDS            AmpR: β-lactamase; bla; confers resistance to ampicillin, carbenicillin, and related antibiotics
   8960..9064    -  promoter       AmpR promoter: bla
   9135..9179    -  misc_feature   bom (fragment): basis of mobility region from pBR322
   9334..131     +  enhancer       CMV enhancer (across the origin): human cytomegalovirus immediate early enhancer
>Addgene plasmid #226584 | pCMV_N7-BE4-puro | addgene full sequence | sequence record 460278 | Addgene NGS Result
ATATGCCAAGTACGCCCCCTATTGACGTCAATGACGGTAAATGGCCCGCCTGGCATTATGCCCAGTACAT
GACCTTATGGGACTTTCCTACTTGGCAGTACATCTACGTATTAGTCATCGCTATTACCATGGTGATGCGG
TTTTGGCAGTACATCAATGGGCGTGGATAGCGGTTTGACTCACGGGGATTTCCAAGTCTCCACCCCATTG
ACGTCAATGGGAGTTTGTTTTGGCACCAAAATCAACGGGACTTTCCAAAATGTCGTAACAACTCCGCCCC
ATTGACGCAAATGGGCGGTAGGCGTGTACGGTGGGAGGTCTATATAAGCAGAGCTGGTTTAGTGAACCGT
CAGATCCGCTAGAGATCCGCGGCCGCTAATACGACTCACTATAGGGAGAGCCGCCACCATGAAACGGACA
GCCGACGGAAGCGAGTTCGAGTCACCAAAGAAGAAGCGGAAAGTCTCCTCAGAGACTGGGCCTGTCGCCG
TCGATCCAACCCTGCGCCGCCGGATTGAACCTCACGAGTTTGAAGTGTTCTTTGACCCCCGGGAGCTCCG
CAAGGAGACCTGCCTGCTTTACGAAATTAATTGGGGGGGCCGGCACTCCATTTGGCGACATACATCACAG
AACACTAACAAGCACGTCGAAGTCAACTTCATCGAGAAGTTCACGACAGAAAGATATTTCTGTCCGAACA
CGAGGTGCAGCATTACCTGGTTTCTCAGCTGGAGCCCATGCGGCGAATGTAGTAGGGCCATCACTGAATT
CTTGTCAAGGTATCCCCACGTCACTCTGTTTATTTACATCGCAAGGCTGCACCACCACGCTGACCCCCGC
AATCGACAAGGCCTGCGGGATTTGATCTCTTCAGGTGTGACTATCCAAATTATGACTGAGCAGGAGTCAG
GATACTGCTGGAGAAACTTTGTGAATTATAGCCCGAGTAATGAAGCCCACTGGCCTAGGTATCCCCATCT
GTGGGTACGACTGTACGTTCTTGAACTGTACTGCATCATACTGGGCCTGCCTCCTTGTCTCAACATTCTG
AGAAGGAAGCAGCCACAGCTGACATTCTTTACCATCGCTCTTCAGTCTTGTCATTACCAGCGACTGCCCC
CACACATTCTCTGGGCCACCGGGTTGAAAAGCGGCAGCGAGACTCCCGGGACCTCAGAGTCCGCCACACC
CGAAAGTGACAAGAAGTACAGCATCGGCCTGGCCATCGGCACCAACTCTGTGGGCTGGGCCGTGATCACC
GACGAGTACAAGGTGCCCAGCAAGAAATTCAAGGTGCTGGGCAACACCGACCGGCACAGCATCAAGAAGA
ACCTGATCGGAGCCCTGCTGTTCGACAGCGGCGAAACAGCCGAGGCCACCCGGCTGAAGAGAACCGCCAG
AAGAAGATACACCAGACGGAAGAACCGGATCTGCTATCTGCAAGAGATCTTCAGCAACGAGATGGCCAAG
GTGGACGACAGCTTCTTCCACAGACTGGAAGAGTCCTTCCTGGTGGAAGAGGATAAGAAGCACGAGCGGC
ACCCCATCTTCGGCAACATCGTGGACGAGGTGGCCTACCACGAGAAGTACCCCACCATCTACCACCTGAG
AAAGAAACTGGTGGACAGCACCGACAAGGCCGACCTGCGGCTGATCTATCTGGCCCTGGCCCACATGATC
AAGTTCCGGGGCCACTTCCTGATCGAGGGCGACCTGAACCCCGACAACAGCGACGTGGACAAGCTGTTCA
TCCAGCTGGTGCAGACCTACAACCAGCTGTTCGAGGAAAACCCCATCAACGCCAGCGGCGTGGACGCCAA
GGCCATCCTGTCTGCCAGACTGAGCAAGAGCAGACGGCTGGAAAATCTGATCGCCCAGCTGCCCGGCGAG
AAGAAGAATGGCCTGTTCGGAAACCTGATTGCCCTGAGCCTGGGCCTGACCCCCAACTTCAAGAGCAACT
TCGACCTGGCCGAGGATGCCAAACTGCAGCTGAGCAAGGACACCTACGACGACGACCTGGACAACCTGCT
GGCCCAGATCGGCGACCAGTACGCCGACCTGTTTCTGGCCGCCAAGAACCTGTCCGACGCCATCCTGCTG
AGCGACATCCTGAGAGTGAACACCGAGATCACCAAGGCCCCCCTGAGCGCCTCTATGATCAAGAGATACG
ACGAGCACCACCAGGACCTGACCCTGCTGAAAGCTCTCGTGCGGCAGCAGCTGCCTGAGAAGTACAAAGA
GATTTTCTTCGACCAGAGCAAGAACGGCTACGCCGGCTACATTAACGGCGGAGCCAGCCAGGAAGAGTTC
TACAAGTTCATCAAGCCCATCCTGGAAAAGATGGACGGCACCGAGGAACTGCTCGTGAAGCTGAACAGAG
AGGACCTGCTGCGGAAGCAGCGGACCTTCGACAACGGCAGCATCCCCCACCAGATCCACCTGGGAGAGCT
GCACGCCATTCTGCGGCGGCAGGAAGATTTTTACCCATTCCTGAAGGACAACCGGGAAAAGATCGAGAAG
ATCCTGACCTTCCGCATCCCCTACTACGTGGGCCCTCTGGCCAGGGGAAACAGCAGATTCGCCTGGATGA
CCAGAAAGAGCGAGGAAACCATCACCCCCTGGAACTTCGAGGAAGTGGTGGACAAGGGCGCTTCCGCCCA
GAGCTTCATCGAGCGGATGACCAACTTCGATAAGAACCTGCCCAACGAGAAGGTGCTGCCCAAGCACAGC
CTGCTGTACGAGTACTTCACCGTGTATAACGAGCTGACCAAAGTGAAATACGTGACCGAGGGAATGAGAA
AGCCCGCCTTCCTGAGCGGCGAGCAGAAAAAGGCCATCGTGGACCTGCTGTTCAAGACCAACCGGAAAGT
GACCGTGAAGCAGCTGAAAGAGGACTACTTCAAGAAAATCGAGTGCTTCGACTCCGTGGAAATCTCCGGC
GTGGAAGATCGGTTCAACGCCTCCCTGGGCACATACCACGATCTGCTGAAAATTATCAAGGACAAGGACT
TCCTGGACAATGAGGAAAACGAGGACATTCTGGAAGATATCGTGCTGACCCTGACACTGTTTGAGGACAG
AGAGATGATCGAGGAACGGCTGAAAACCTATGCCCACCTGTTCGACGACAAAGTGATGAAGCAGCTGAAG
CGGCGGAGATACACCGGCTGGGGCAGGCTGAGCCGGAAGCTGATCAACGGCATCCGGGACAAGCAGTCCG
GCAAGACAATCCTGGATTTCCTGAAGTCCGACGGCTTCGCCAACAGAAACTTCATGCAGCTGATCCACGA
CGACAGCCTGACCTTTAAAGAGGACATCCAGAAAGCCCAGGTGTCCGGCCAGGGCGATAGCCTGCACGAG
CACATTGCCAATCTGGCCGGCAGCCCCGCCATTAAGAAGGGCATCCTGCAGACAGTGAAGGTGGTGGACG
AGCTCGTGAAAGTGATGGGCCGGCACAAGCCCGAGAACATCGTGATCGAAATGGCCAGAGAGAACCAGAC
CACCCAGAAGGGACAGAAGAACAGCCGCGAGAGAATGAAGCGGATCGAAGAGGGCATCAAAGAGCTGGGC
AGCCAGATCCTGAAAGAACACCCCGTGGAAAACACCCAGCTGCAGAACGAGAAGCTGTACCTGTACTACC
TGCAGAATGGGCGGGATATGTACGTGGACCAGGAACTGGACATCAACCGGCTGTCCGACTACGATGTGGA
CCATATCGTGCCTCAGAGCTTTCTGAAGGACGACTCCATCGACAACAAGGTGCTGACCAGAAGCGACAAG
AACCGGGGCAAGAGCGACAACGTGCCCTCCGAAGAGGTCGTGAAGAAGATGAAGAACTACTGGCGGCAGC
TGCTGAACGCCAAGCTGATTACCCAGAGAAAGTTCGACAATCTGACCAAGGCCGAGAGAGGCGGCCTGAG
CGAACTGGATAAGGCCGGCTTCATCAAGAGACAGCTGGTGGAAACCCGGCAGATCACAAAGCACGTGGCA
CAGATCCTGGACTCCCGGATGAACACTAAGTACGACGAGAATGACAAGCTGATCCGGGAAGTGAAAGTGA
TCACCCTGAAGTCCAAGCTGGTGTCCGATTTCCGGAAGGATTTCCAGTTTTACAAAGTGCGCGAGATCAA
CAACTACCACCACGCCCACGACGCCTACCTGAACGCCGTCGTGGGAACCGCCCTGATCAAAAAGTACCCT
AAGCTGGAAAGCGAGTTCGTGTACGGCGACTACAAGGTGTACGACGTGCGGAAGATGATCGCCAAGAGCG
AGCAGGAAATCGGCAAGGCTACCGCCAAGTACTTCTTCTACAGCAACATCATGAACTTTTTCAAGACCGA
GATTACCCTGGCCAACGGCGAGATCCGGAAGCGGCCTCTGATCGAGACAAACGGCGAAACCGGGGAGATC
GTGTGGGATAAGGGCCGGGATTTTGCCACCGTGCGGAAAGTGCTGAGCATGCCCCAAGTGAATATCGTGA
AAAAGACCGAGGTGCAGACAGGCGGCTTCAGCAAAGAGTCTATCCTGCCCAAGAGGAACAGCGATAAGCT
GATCGCCAGAAAGAAGGACTGGGACCCTAAGAAGTACGGCGGCTTCGACAGCCCCACCGTGGCCTATTCT
GTGCTGGTGGTGGCCAAAGTGGAAAAGGGCAAGTCCAAGAAACTGAAGAGTGTGAAAGAGCTGCTGGGGA
TCACCATCATGGAAAGAAGCAGCTTCGAGAAGAATCCCATCGACTTTCTGGAAGCCAAGGGCTACAAAGA
AGTGAAAAAGGACCTGATCATCAAGCTGCCTAAGTACTCCCTGTTCGAGCTGGAAAACGGCCGGAAGAGA
ATGCTGGCCTCTGCCGGCGAACTGCAGAAGGGAAACGAACTGGCCCTGCCCTCCAAATATGTGAACTTCC
TGTACCTGGCCAGCCACTATGAGAAGCTGAAGGGCTCCCCCGAGGATAATGAGCAGAAACAGCTGTTTGT
GGAACAGCACAAGCACTACCTGGACGAGATCATCGAGCAGATCAGCGAGTTCTCCAAGAGAGTGATCCTG
GCCGACGCTAATCTGGACAAAGTGCTGTCCGCCTACAACAAGCACCGGGATAAGCCCATCAGAGAGCAGG
CCGAGAATATCATCCACCTGTTTACCCTGACCAATCTGGGAGCCCCTGCCGCCTTCAAGTACTTTGACAC
CACCATCGACCGGAAGAGGTACACCAGCACCAAAGAGGTGCTGGACGCCACCCTGATCCACCAGAGCATC
ACCGGCCTGTACGAGACACGGATCGACCTGTCTCAGCTGGGAGGTGACAGCGGCGGGAGCGGCGGGAGCG
GGGGGAGCACTAATCTGAGCGACATCATTGAGAAGGAGACTGGGAAACAGCTGGTCATTCAGGAGTCCAT
CCTGATGCTGCCTGAGGAGGTGGAGGAAGTGATCGGCAACAAGCCAGAGTCTGACATCCTGGTGCACACC
GCCTACGACGAGTCCACAGATGAGAATGTGATGCTGCTGACCTCTGACGCCCCCGAGTATAAGCCTTGGG
CCCTGGTCATCCAGGATTCTAACGGCGAGAATAAGATCAAGATGCTGAGCGGAGGATCCGGAGGATCTGG
AGGCAGCACCAACCTGTCTGACATCATCGAGAAGGAGACAGGCAAGCAGCTGGTCATCCAGGAGAGCATC
CTGATGCTGCCCGAAGAAGTCGAAGAAGTGATCGGAAACAAGCCTGAGAGCGATATCCTGGTCCATACCG
CCTACGACGAGAGTACCGACGAAAATGTGATGCTGCTGACATCCGACGCCCCAGAGTATAAGCCCTGGGC
TCTGGTCATCCAGGATTCCAACGGAGAGAACAAAATCAAAATGCTGTCTGGCGGCTCAAAAAGAACCGCC
GACGGCAGCGAATTCTCTCCCAAGAAGAAGAGGAAAGTCGCTAGCGGCAGCGGCGCCACCAACTTCAGCC
TGCTGAAGCAGGCCGGCGACGTGGAGGAGAACCCCGGCCCCATGACCGAGTACAAGCCCACGGTGCGCCT
CGCCACCCGCGACGACGTCCCCAGGGCCGTACGCACCCTCGCCGCCGCGTTCGCCGACTACCCCGCCACG
CGCCACACCGTCGATCCGGACCGCCACATCGAGCGGGTCACCGAGCTGCAAGAACTCTTCCTCACGCGCG
TCGGGCTCGACATCGGCAAGGTGTGGGTCGCGGACGACGGCGCCGCGGTGGCGGTCTGGACCACGCCGGA
GAGCGTCGAAGCGGGGGCGGTGTTCGCCGAGATCGGCCCGCGCATGGCCGAGTTGAGCGGTTCCCGGCTG
GCCGCGCAGCAACAGATGGAAGGCCTCCTGGCGCCGCACCGGCCCAAGGAGCCCGCGTGGTTCCTGGCCA
CCGTCGGAGTCTCGCCCGACCACCAGGGCAAGGGTCTGGGCAGCGCCGTCGTGCTCCCCGGAGTGGAGGC
GGCCGAGCGCGCCGGGGTGCCCGCCTTCCTGGAGACCTCCGCGCCCCGCAACCTCCCCTTCTACGAGCGG
CTCGGCTTCACCGTCACCGCCGACGTCGAGGTGCCCGAAGGACCGCGCACCTGGTGCATGACCCGCAAGC
CCGGTGCCTGACCGGTCATCATCACCATCACCATTGAGTTTAAACCCGCTGATCAGCCTCGACTGTGCCT
TCTAGTTGCCAGCCATCTGTTGTTTGCCCCTCCCCCGTGCCTTCCTTGACCCTGGAAGGTGCCACTCCCA
CTGTCCTTTCCTAATAAAATGAGGAAATTGCATCGCATTGTCTGAGTAGGTGTCATTCTATTCTGGGGGG
TGGGGTGGGGCAGGACAGCAAGGGGGAGGATTGGGAAGACAATAGCAGGCATGCTGGGGATGCGGTGGGC
TCTATGGCTTCTGAGGCGGAAAGAACCAGCTGGGGCTCGATACCGTCGACCTCTAGCTAGAGCTTGGCGT
AATCATGGTCATAGCTGTTTCCTGTGTGAAATTGTTATCCGCTCACAATTCCACACAACATACGAGCCGG
AAGCATAAAGTGTAAAGCCTAGGGTGCCTAATGAGTGAGCTAACTCACATTAATTGCGTTGCGCTCACTG
CCCGCTTTCCAGTCGGGAAACCTGTCGTGCCAGCTGCATTAATGAATCGGCCAACGCGCGGGGAGAGGCG
GTTTGCGTATTGGGCGCTCTTCCGCTTCCTCGCTCACTGACTCGCTGCGCTCGGTCGTTCGGCTGCGGCG
AGCGGTATCAGCTCACTCAAAGGCGGTAATACGGTTATCCACAGAATCAGGGGATAACGCAGGAAAGAAC
ATGTGAGCAAAAGGCCAGCAAAAGGCCAGGAACCGTAAAAAGGCCGCGTTGCTGGCGTTTTTCCATAGGC
TCCGCCCCCCTGACGAGCATCACAAAAATCGACGCTCAAGTCAGAGGTGGCGAAACCCGACAGGACTATA
AAGATACCAGGCGTTTCCCCCTGGAAGCTCCCTCGTGCGCTCTCCTGTTCCGACCCTGCCGCTTACCGGA
TACCTGTCCGCCTTTTTCCCTTCGGGAAGCGTGGCGCTTTCTCATAGCTCACGCTGTAGGTATCTCAGTT
CGGTGTAGGTCGTTCGCTCCAAGCTGGGCTGTGTGCACGAACCCCCCGTTCAGCCCGACCGCTGCGCCTT
ATCCGGTAACTATCGTCTTGAGTCCAACCCGGTAAGACACGACTTATCGCCACTGGCAGCAGCCACTGGT
AACAGGATTAGCAGAGCGAGGTATGTAGGCGGTGCTACAGAGTTCTTGAAGTGGTGGCCTAACTACGGCT
ACACTAGAAGAACAGTATTTGGTATCTGCGCTCTGCTGAAGCCAGTTACCTTCGGAAAAAGAGTTGGTAG
CTCTTGATCCGGCAAACAAACCACCGCTGGTAGCGGTGGTTTTTTTGTTTGCAAGCAGCAGATTACGCGC
AGAAAAAAAGGATCTCAAGAAGATCCTTTGATCTTTTCTACGGGGTCTGACACTCAGTGGAACGAAAACT
CACGTTAAGGGATTTTGGTCATGAGATTATCAAAAAGGATCTTCACCTAGATCCTTTTAAATTAAAAATG
AAGTTTTAAATCAATCTAAAGTATATATGAGTAAACTTGGTCTGACAGTTACCAATGCTTAATCAGTGAG
GCACCTATCTCAGCGATCTGTCTATTTCGTTCATCCATAGTTGCCTGACTCCCCGTCGTGTAGATAACTA
CGATACGGGAGGGCTTACCATCTGGCCCCAGTGCTGCAATGATACCGCGAGACCCACGCTCACCGGCTCC
AGATTTATCAGCAATAAACCAGCCAGCCGGAAGGGCCGAGCGCAGAAGTGGTCCTGCAACTTTATCCGCC
TCCATCCAGTCTATTAATTGTTGCCGGGAAGCTAGAGTAAGTAGTTCGCCAGTTAATAGTTTGCGCAACG
TTGTTGCCATTGCTACAGGCATCGTGGTGTCACGCTCGTCGTTTGGTATGGCTTCATTCAGCTCCGGTTC
CCAACGATCAAGGCGAGTTACATGATCCCCCATGTTGTGCAAAAAAGCGGTTAGCTCCTTCGGTCCTCCG
ATCGTTGTCAGAAGTAAGTTGGCCGCAGTGTTATCACTCATGGTTATGGCAGCACTGCATAATTCTCTTA
CTGTCATGCCATCCGTAAGATGCTTTTCTGTGACTGGTGAGTACTCAACCAAGTCATTCTGAGAATAGTG
TATGCGGCGACCGAGTTGCTCTTGCCCGGCGTCAATACGGGATAATACCGCGCCACATAGCAGAACTTTA
AAAGTGCTCATCATTGGAAAACGTTCTTCGGGGCGAAAACTCTCAAGGATCTTACCGCTGTTGAGATCCA
GTTCGATGTAACCCACTCGTGCACCCAACTGATCTTCAGCATCTTTTACTTTCACCAGCGTTTCTGGGTG
AGCAAAAACAGGAAGGCAAAATGCCGCAAAAAAGGGAATAAGGGCGACACGGAAATGTTGAATACTCATA
CTCTTCCTTTTTCAATATTATTGAAGCATTTATCAGGGTTATTGTCTCATGAGCGGATACATATTTGAAT
GTATTTAGAAAAATAAACAAATAGGGGTTCCGCGCACATTTCCCCGAAAAGTGCCACCTGACGTCGACGG
ATCGGGAGATCGATCTCCCGATCCCCTAGGGTCGACTCTCAGTACAATCTGCTCTGATGCCGCATAGTTA
AGCCAGTATCTGCTCCCTGCTTGTGTGTTGGAGGTCGCTGAGTAGTGCGCGAGCAAAATTTAAGCTACAA
CAAGGCAAGGCTTGACCGACAATTGCATGAAGAATCTGCTTAGGGTTAGGCGTTTTGCGCTGCTTCGCGA
TGTACGGGCCAGATATACGCGTTGACATTGATTATTGACTAGTTATTAATAGTAATCAATTACGGGGTCA
TTAGTTCATAGCCCATATATGGAGTTCCGCGTTACATAACTTACGGTAAATGGCCCGCCTGGCTGACCGC
CCAACGACCCCCGCCCATTGACGTCAATAATGACGTATGTTCCCATAGTAACGCCAATAGGGACTTTCCA
TTGACGTCAATGGGTGGAGTATTTACGGTAAACTGCCCACTTGGCAGTACATCAAGTGTATC
